LOCUS       Exported 7939 bp ds-DNA circular SYN 17-FEB-2022
DEFINITION  Flp-dependent expression of mNaChBac-T2A-tdTomato.
ACCESSION   .
VERSION     .
KEYWORDS    pAAV-EF1-alpha-F-FLEX-mNaChBac-T2A-tdTomato
SOURCE      synthetic DNA construct
  ORGANISM  synthetic DNA construct
REFERENCE   1 (bases 1 to 7939)
  AUTHORS   Xue M, Atallah BV, Scanziani M
  TITLE     Equalizing excitation-inhibition ratios across visual cortical
            neurons.
  JOURNAL   Nature. 2014 Jul 31;511(7511):596-600. doi: 10.1038/nature13321.
            Epub 2014 Jun 22.
  PUBMED    25043046
REFERENCE   2 (bases 1 to 7939)
  AUTHORS   .
  TITLE     Direct Submission
  JOURNAL   Exported Feb 17, 2022 from SnapGene Server 1.1.58
            http://www.snapgene.com
FEATURES             Location/Qualifiers
     source          1..7939
                     /organism="synthetic DNA construct"
                     /mol_type="other DNA"
     repeat_region   1..141
                     /label=AAV2 ITR
                     /note="inverted terminal repeat of adeno-associated virus
                     serotype 2"
     repeat_region   12..141
                     /label=AAV2 ITR
     promoter        242..1419
                     /label=EF-1-alpha promoter
                     /note="strong constitutive promoter for human elongation
                     factor EF-1-alpha"
     intron          473..1410
                     /label=EF-1-alpha intron A
                     /note="intron upstream of the start codon of human
                     EF-1-alpha"
     primer_bind     1367..1387
                     /label=EF1a-F
                     /note="Human elongation factor-1a promoter, forward primer"
     protein_bind    1510..1543
                     /label=FRT (minimal)
                     /bound_moiety="FLP recombinase from the Saccharomyces
                     cerevisiae 2u plasmid"
                     /note="supports FLP-mediated excision but not integration
                     (Turan and Bode, 2011)"
     CDS             complement(1550..2980)
                     /codon_start=1
                     /product="tandem dimeric (pseudo-monomeric) derivative of
                     DsRed (Shaner et al., 2004)"
                     /label=tdTomato
                     /note="mammalian codon-optimized"
                     /translation="MVSKGEEVIKEFMRFKVRMEGSMNGHEFEIEGEGEGRPYEGTQTA
                     KLKVTKGGPLPFAWDILSPQFMYGSKAYVKHPADIPDYKKLSFPEGFKWERVMNFEDGG
                     LVTVTQDSSLQDGTLIYKVKMRGTNFPPDGPVMQKKTMGWEASTERLYPRDGVLKGEIH
                     QALKLKDGGHYLVEFKTIYMAKKPVQLPGYYYVDTKLDITSHNEDYTIVEQYERSEGRH
                     HLFLGHGTGSTGSGSSGTASSEDNNMAVIKEFMRFKVRMEGSMNGHEFEIEGEGEGRPY
                     EGTQTAKLKVTKGGPLPFAWDILSPQFMYGSKAYVKHPADIPDYKKLSFPEGFKWERVM
                     NFEDGGLVTVTQDSSLQDGTLIYKVKMRGTNFPPDGPVMQKKTMGWEASTERLYPRDGV
                     LKGEIHQALKLKDGGHYLVEFKTIYMAKKPVQLPGYYYVDTKLDITSHNEDYTIVEQYE
                     RSEGRHHLFLYGMDELYK"
     regulatory      2977..2986
                     /regulatory_class="other"
                     /note="vertebrate consensus sequence for strong initiation
                     of translation (Kozak, 1987)"
     CDS             complement(2996..3049)
                     /codon_start=1
                     /product="2A peptide from Thosea asigna virus capsid
                     protein"
                     /label=T2A
                     /note="Eukaryotic ribosomes fail to insert a peptide bond
                     between the Gly and Pro residues, yielding separate
                     polypeptides."
                     /translation="EGRGSLLTCGDVEENPGP"
     protein_bind    complement(4006..4039)
                     /label=FRT (minimal)
                     /bound_moiety="FLP recombinase from the Saccharomyces
                     cerevisiae 2u plasmid"
                     /note="supports FLP-mediated excision but not integration
                     (Turan and Bode, 2011)"
     misc_feature    4066..4654
                     /label=WPRE
                     /note="woodchuck hepatitis virus posttranscriptional
                     regulatory element"
     primer_bind     complement(4119..4139)
                     /label=WPRE-R
                     /note="WPRE, reverse primer"
     CDS             complement(4537..4548)
                     /codon_start=1
                     /product="Factor Xa recognition and cleavage site"
                     /label=Factor Xa site
                     /translation="IEGR"
     polyA_signal    4686..5162
                     /label=hGH poly(A) signal
                     /note="human growth hormone polyadenylation signal"
     primer_bind     complement(4885..4904)
                     /label=hGH-PA-R
                     /note="Human growth hormone terminator, reverse primer"
     repeat_region   5202..5342
                     /label=AAV2 ITR
                     /note="inverted terminal repeat of adeno-associated virus
                     serotype 2"
     repeat_region   5202..5331
                     /label=AAV2 ITR
     rep_origin      5417..5872
                     /direction=RIGHT
                     /label=f1 ori
                     /note="f1 bacteriophage origin of replication; arrow
                     indicates direction of (+) strand synthesis"
     primer_bind     complement(5504..5523)
                     /label=F1ori-R
                     /note="F1 origin, reverse primer"
     primer_bind     5714..5735
                     /label=F1ori-F
                     /note="F1 origin, forward primer"
     primer_bind     complement(5889..5908)
                     /label=pRS-marker
                     /note="pRS vectors, use to sequence yeast selectable
                     marker"
     primer_bind     6008..6030
                     /label=pGEX 3'
                     /note="pGEX vectors, reverse primer"
     primer_bind     complement(6068..6086)
                     /label=pBRforEco
                     /note="pBR322 vectors, upsteam of EcoRI site, forward
                     primer"
     promoter        6154..6258
                     /gene="bla"
                     /label=AmpR promoter
     CDS             6259..7119
                     /codon_start=1
                     /gene="bla"
                     /product="beta-lactamase"
                     /label=AmpR
                     /note="confers resistance to ampicillin, carbenicillin, and
                     related antibiotics"
                     /translation="MSIQHFRVALIPFFAAFCLPVFAHPETLVKVKDAEDQLGARVGYI
                     ELDLNSGKILESFRPEERFPMMSTFKVLLCGAVLSRIDAGQEQLGRRIHYSQNDLVEYS
                     PVTEKHLTDGMTVRELCSAAITMSDNTAANLLLTTIGGPKELTAFLHNMGDHVTRLDRW
                     EPELNEAIPNDERDTTMPVAMATTLRKLLTGELLTLASRQQLIDWMEADKVAGPLLRSA
                     LPAGWFIADKSGAGERGSRGIIAALGPDGKPSRIVVIYTTGSQATMDERNRQIAEIGAS
                     LIKHW"
     primer_bind     complement(6477..6496)
                     /label=Amp-R
                     /note="Ampicillin resistance gene, reverse primer"
     rep_origin      7290..7878
                     /direction=RIGHT
                     /label=ori
                     /note="high-copy-number ColE1/pMB1/pBR322/pUC origin of
                     replication"
     primer_bind     7779..7798
                     /label=pBR322ori-F
                     /note="pBR322 origin, forward primer"
ORIGIN
        1 cctgcaggca gctgcgcgct cgctcgctca ctgaggccgc ccgggcaaag cccgggcgtc
       61 gggcgacctt tggtcgcccg gcctcagtga gcgagcgagc gcgcagagag ggagtggcca
      121 actccatcac taggggttcc tgcggccgca cgcgtaagct ttgcaaagat ggataaagtt
      181 ttaaacagag aggaatcttt gcagctaatg gaccttctag gtcttgaaag gagtgggaat
      241 tggctccggt gcccgtcagt gggcagagcg cacatcgccc acagtccccg agaagttggg
      301 gggaggggtc ggcaattgaa ccggtgccta gagaaggtgg cgcggggtaa actgggaaag
      361 tgatgtcgtg tactggctcc gcctttttcc cgagggtggg ggagaaccgt atataagtgc
      421 agtagtcgcc gtgaacgttc tttttcgcaa cgggtttgcc gccagaacac aggtaagtgc
      481 cgtgtgtggt tcccgcgggc ctggcctctt tacgggttat ggcccttgcg tgccttgaat
      541 tacttccact ggctgcagta cgtgattctt gatcccgagc ttcgggttgg aagtgggtgg
      601 gagagttcga ggccttgcgc ttaaggagcc ccttcgcctc gtgcttgagt tgaggcctgg
      661 cctgggcgct ggggccgccg cgtgcgaatc tggtggcacc ttcgcgcctg tctcgctgct
      721 ttcgataagt ctctagccat ttaaaatttt tgatgacctg ctgcgacgct ttttttctgg
      781 caagatagtc ttgtaaatgc gggccaagat ctgcacactg gtatttcggt ttttggggcc
      841 gcgggcggcg acggggcccg tgcgtcccag cgcacatgtt cggcgaggcg gggcctgcga
      901 gcgcggccac cgagaatcgg acgggggtag tctcaagctg gccggcctgc tctggtgcct
      961 ggcctcgcgc cgccgtgtat cgccccgccc tgggcggcaa ggctggcccg gtcggcacca
     1021 gttgcgtgag cggaaagatg gccgcttccc ggccctgctg cagggagctc aaaatggagg
     1081 acgcggcgct cgggagagcg ggcgggtgag tcacccacac aaaggaaaag ggcctttccg
     1141 tcctcagccg tcgcttcatg tgactccacg gagtaccggg cgccgtccag gcacctcgat
     1201 tagttctcga gcttttggag tacgtcgtct ttaggttggg gggaggggtt ttatgcgatg
     1261 gagtttcccc acactgagtg ggtggagact gaagttaggc cagcttggca cttgatgtaa
     1321 ttctccttgg aatttgccct ttttgagttt ggatcttggt tcattctcaa gcctcagaca
     1381 gtggttcaaa gtttttttct tccatttcag gtgtcgtgag gtaccgaagt tcctattcta
     1441 tcagaagtat aggaacttcg cagaatggta gctggattgt agctgctatt agcaatatga
     1501 aacctcttag aagttcctat tctctagaaa gtataggaac ttcgaattct tacttgtaca
     1561 gctcgtccat gccgtacagg aacaggtggt ggcggccctc ggagcgctcg tactgttcca
     1621 cgatggtgta gtcctcgttg tgggaggtga tgtccagctt ggtgtccacg tagtagtagc
     1681 cgggcagttg cacgggcttc ttggccatgt agatggtctt gaactccacc aggtagtggc
     1741 cgccgtcctt cagcttcagg gcctggtgga tctcgccctt cagcacgccg tcgcgggggt
     1801 acaggcgctc ggtggaggcc tcccagccca tggtcttctt ctgcattacg gggccgtcgg
     1861 gggggaagtt ggtgccgcgc atcttcacct tgtagatcag cgtgccgtcc tgcagggagg
     1921 agtcctgggt cacggtcacc agaccgccgt cctcgaagtt catcacgcgc tcccacttga
     1981 agccctcggg gaaggacagc ttcttgtaat cggggatgtc ggcggggtgc ttcacgtacg
     2041 ccttggagcc gtacatgaac tggggggaca ggatgtccca ggcgaagggc agggggccgc
     2101 ccttggtcac cttcagcttg gcggtctggg tgccctcgta ggggcggccc tcgccctcgc
     2161 cctcgatctc gaactcgtgg ccgttcatgg agccctccat gcgcaccttg aagcgcatga
     2221 actctttgat gacggccatg ttgttgtcct cggaggaggc ggtgccggag ctgccgctgc
     2281 cggtgctgcc ggtgccatgc cccaggaaca ggtggtggcg gccctcggag cgctcgtact
     2341 gttccacgat ggtgtagtcc tcgttgtggg aggtgatgtc cagcttggtg tccacgtagt
     2401 agtagccggg cagttgcacg ggcttcttgg ccatgtagat ggtcttgaac tccaccaggt
     2461 agtggccgcc gtccttcagc ttcagggcct ggtggatctc gcccttcagc acgccgtcgc
     2521 gggggtacag gcgctcggtg gaggcctccc agcccatggt cttcttctgc attacggggc
     2581 cgtcgggggg gaagttggtg ccgcgcatct tcaccttgta gatcagcgtg ccgtcctgca
     2641 gggaggagtc ctgggtcacg gtcaccagac cgccgtcctc gaagttcatc acgcgctccc
     2701 acttgaagcc ctcggggaag gacagcttct tgtaatcggg gatgtcggcg gggtgcttca
     2761 cgtacgcctt ggagccgtac atgaactggg gggacaggat gtcccaggcg aagggcaggg
     2821 ggccgccctt ggtcaccttc agcttggcgg tctgggtgcc ctcgtagggg cggccctcgc
     2881 cctcgccctc gatctcgaac tcgtggccgt tcatggagcc ctccatgcgc accttgaagc
     2941 gcatgaactc tttgatgacc tcctcgccct tgctcaccat ggtggcggga tccgctgggc
     3001 caggattctc ctcgacgtca ccgcatgtta gcagacttcc tctgccctct ccactgccga
     3061 tatccttaag ttgtttgagc aagctcttca gttcggctac atcctttcgc aatgctgaaa
     3121 tctcctgttt aagtccgtcg gcctccccat cttcctcatt gtccgtaagc tccgcctttt
     3181 ccacgttgtt cacaatgact ccgatgaaaa gattgaaaat gataaaagta ccaatcagga
     3241 caaacgagac aaagtagagc catgaccagg gcacctctgc aaaaatgggc cgcattacac
     3301 cgctggccca gctctccaag gtcaccactt ggaacagcgt cagcaacgaa agctggaggt
     3361 tcccaaagta ttcaggcgat acgtgctgga agagcattgt cccgatcact gcaaagatat
     3421 agaagaagat ggacatcaag atcaagatat tgcccaacgc cggaatcgtc atcaccagcg
     3481 catctacgag tctgcgcagg gaggggacga cggagatcgc cctgagtacc cgcagcactc
     3541 taaggattcg caatactgtc acgaactggg ctcccgcgaa gatatgccca gccgcgacaa
     3601 tcagaaaatc aaaccaattc cacgagctgc ggaagaaggc cgactttggg ttcgacgcca
     3661 aaaacctcat cgcgatctcg atggtgaaga tccaaagcag gacgaggtca atccgataaa
     3721 agagccactt gtggtccgcg tagatcctcg gatatgtttc gattcccacg atcagtgcat
     3781 taaagaggat cagggcaatg acggtgaaag taaacgctct atggttgaca attttctgca
     3841 tctttgacgt gaatgagttc tgtttctggc gtgcttccat tttcatggtg gcggctagct
     3901 acgtaggcgc gccttaatta agaagttcct atacttctga tagaatagga acttcttgcc
     3961 ttaacccaga aattatcact gttattcttt agaatggtgc aaagagaagt tcctatactt
     4021 tctagagaat aggaacttcc agaattcgat atcaagctta tcgataatca acctctggat
     4081 tacaaaattt gtgaaagatt gactggtatt cttaactatg ttgctccttt tacgctatgt
     4141 ggatacgctg ctttaatgcc tttgtatcat gctattgctt cccgtatggc tttcattttc
     4201 tcctccttgt ataaatcctg gttgctgtct ctttatgagg agttgtggcc cgttgtcagg
     4261 caacgtggcg tggtgtgcac tgtgtttgct gacgcaaccc ccactggttg gggcattgcc
     4321 accacctgtc agctcctttc cgggactttc gctttccccc tccctattgc cacggcggaa
     4381 ctcatcgccg cctgccttgc ccgctgctgg acaggggctc ggctgttggg cactgacaat
     4441 tccgtggtgt tgtcggggaa atcatcgtcc tttccttggc tgctcgccta tgttgccacc
     4501 tggattctgc gcgggacgtc cttctgctac gtcccttcgg ccctcaatcc agcggacctt
     4561 ccttcccgcg gcctgctgcc ggctctgcgg cctcttccgc gtcttcgcct tcgccctcag
     4621 acgagtcgga tctccctttg ggccgcctcc ccgcatcgat accgagcgct gctcgagaga
     4681 tctacgggtg gcatccctgt gacccctccc cagtgcctct cctggccctg gaagttgcca
     4741 ctccagtgcc caccagcctt gtcctaataa aattaagttg catcattttg tctgactagg
     4801 tgtccttcta taatattatg gggtggaggg gggtggtatg gagcaagggg caagttggga
     4861 agacaacctg tagggcctgc ggggtctatt gggaaccaag ctggagtgca gtggcacaat
     4921 cttggctcac tgcaatctcc gcctcctggg ttcaagcgat tctcctgcct cagcctcccg
     4981 agttgttggg attccaggca tgcatgacca ggctcagcta atttttgttt ttttggtaga
     5041 gacggggttt caccatattg gccaggctgg tctccaactc ctaatctcag gtgatctacc
     5101 caccttggcc tcccaaattg ctgggattac aggcgtgaac cactgctccc ttccctgtcc
     5161 ttctgatttt gtaggtaacc acgtgcggac cgagcggccg caggaacccc tagtgatgga
     5221 gttggccact ccctctctgc gcgctcgctc gctcactgag gccgggcgac caaaggtcgc
     5281 ccgacgcccg ggctttgccc gggcggcctc agtgagcgag cgagcgcgca gctgcctgca
     5341 ggggcgcctg atgcggtatt ttctccttac gcatctgtgc ggtatttcac accgcatann
     5401 nnnnnnnnnn nnnnnnnnnn nnnnnnnnnn nnnnnnnnnn nnnnnnnnnn nnnnnnnnnn
     5461 nnnnnnnnnn nnnnnnnnnn nnnnnnnnnn nnnnnnnnnn nnnnnnnnnn nnnnnnnnnn
     5521 nnnnnnnnnn nnnnnnnnnn cnnnnnnnnn nnnnnnnnnn nnnnnnnnnn nnnnnnnnnn
     5581 nnnnnnnnnn nnnnnnnnnn nnnnnnnnnn nnnnnnnnnn nnnnnnnnnn nnnnnnnnnn
     5641 nnnnnnnnnn nnnnnnnnnn nnnnnnnnnn nnnnnnnnnn nncctttgac gttggagtcc
     5701 acgttcttta atagtggact cttgttccaa actggaacaa cactcaaccc tatctcgggc
     5761 tattcttttg atttataagg gattttgccg atttcggcct attggttaaa aaatgagctg
     5821 atttaacaaa aatttaacgc gaattttaac aaaatattaa cgtttacaat tttatggtgc
     5881 actctcagta caatctgctc tgatgccgca tagttaagcc agccccgaca cccgccaaca
     5941 cccgctgacg cgccctgacg ggcttgtctg ctcccggcat ccgcttacag acaagctgtg
     6001 accgtctccg ggagctgcat gtgtcagagg ttttcaccgt catcaccgaa acgcgcgaga
     6061 cgaaagggcc tcgtgatacg cctattttta taggttaatg tcatgataat aatggtttct
     6121 tagacgtcag gtggcacttt tcggggaaat gtgcgcggaa cccctatttg tttatttttc
     6181 taaatacatt caaatatgta tccgctcatg agacaataac cctgataaat gcttcaataa
     6241 tattgaaaaa ggaagagtat gagtattcaa catttccgtg tcgcccttat tccctttttt
     6301 gcggcatttt gccttcctgt ttttgctcac ccagaaacgc tggtgaaagt aaaagatgct
     6361 gaagatcagt tgggtgcacg agtgggttac atcgaactgg atctcaacag cggtaagatc
     6421 cttgagagtt ttcgccccga agaacgtttt ccaatgatga gcacttttaa agttctgcta
     6481 tgtggcgcgg tattatcccg tattgacgcc gggcaagagc aactcggtcg ccgcatacac
     6541 tattctcaga atgacttggt tgagtactca ccagtcacag aaaagcatct tacggatggc
     6601 atgacagtaa gagaattatg cagtgctgcc ataaccatga gtgataacac tgcggccaac
     6661 ttacttctga caacgatcgg aggaccgaag gagctaaccg cttttttgca caacatgggg
     6721 gatcatgtaa ctcgccttga tcgttgggaa ccggagctga atgaagccat accaaacgac
     6781 gagcgtgaca ccacgatgcc tgtagcaatg gcaacaacgt tgcgcaaact attaactggc
     6841 gaactactta ctctagcttc ccggcaacaa ttaatagact ggatggaggc ggataaagtt
     6901 gcaggaccac ttctgcgctc ggcccttccg gctggctggt ttattgctga taaatctgga
     6961 gccggtgagc gtgggtctcg cggtatcatt gcagcactgg ggccagatgg taagccctcc
     7021 cgtatcgtag ttatctacac gacggggagt caggcaacta tggatgaacg aaatagacag
     7081 atcgctgaga taggtgcctc actgattaag cattggtaac tgtcagacca agtttactca
     7141 tatatacttt agattgattt aaaacttcat ttttaattta aaaggatcta ggtgaagatc
     7201 ctttttgata atctcatgac caaaatccct taacgtgagt tttcgttcca ctgagcgtca
     7261 gaccccgtag aaaagatcaa aggatcttct tgagatcctt tttttctgcg cgtaatctgc
     7321 tgcttgcaaa caaaaaaacc accgctacca gcggtggttt gtttgccgga tcaagagcta
     7381 ccaactcttt ttccgaaggt aactggcttc agcagagcgc agataccaaa tactgtcctt
     7441 ctagtgtagc cgtagttagg ccaccacttc aagaactctg tagcaccgcc tacatacctc
     7501 gctctgctaa tcctgttacc agtggctgct gccagtggcg ataagtcgtg tcttaccggg
     7561 ttggactcaa gacgatagtt accggataag gcgcagcggt cgggctgaac ggggggttcg
     7621 tgcacacagc ccagcttgga gcgaacgacc tacaccgaac tgagatacct acagcgtgag
     7681 ctatgagaaa gcgccacgct tcccgaaggg agaaaggcgg acaggtatcc ggtaagcggc
     7741 agggtcggaa caggagagcg cacgagggag cttccagggg gaaacgcctg gtatctttat
     7801 agtcctgtcg ggtttcgcca cctctgactt gagcgtcgat ttttgtgatg ctcgtcaggg
     7861 gggcggagcc tatggaaaaa cgccagcaac gcggcctttt tacggttcct ggccttttgc
     7921 tggccttttg ctcacatgt
//
