>Addgene plasmid #60658 | pAAV-EF1α-F-FLEX-mNaChBac-T2A-tdTomato | addgene full sequence | sequence record 354763 | Addgene NGS Result
CCTGCAGGCAGCTGCGCGCTCGCTCGCTCACTGAGGCCGCCCGGGCGTCGGGCGACCTTTGGTCGCCCGG
CCTCAGTGAGCGAGCGAGCGCGCAGAGAGGGAGTGGCCAACTCCATCACTAGGGGTTCCTGCGGCCGCAC
GCGTAAGCTTTGCAAAGATGGATAAAGTTTTAAACAGAGAGGAATCTTTGCAGCTAATGGACCTTCTAGG
TCTTGAAAGGAGTGGGAATTGGCTCCGGTGCCCGTCAGTGGGCAGAGCGCACATCGCCCACAGTCCCCGA
GAAGTTGGGGGGAGGGGTCGGCAATTGAACCGGTGCCTAGAGAAGGTGGCGCGGGGTAAACTGGGAAAGT
GATGTCGTGTACTGGCTCCGCCTTTTTCCCGAGGGTGGGGGAGAACCGTATATAAGTGCAGTAGTCGCCG
TGAACGTTCTTTTTCGCAACGGGTTTGCCGCCAGAACACAGGTAAGTGCCGTGTGTGGTTCCCGCGGGCC
TGGCCTCTTTACGGGTTATGGCCCTTGCGTGCCTTGAATTACTTCCACCTGGCTGCAGTACGTGATTCTT
GATCCCGAGCTTCGGGTTGGAAGTGGGTGGGAGAGTTCGAGGCCTTGCGCTTAAGGAGCCCCTTCGCCTC
GTGCTTGAGTTGAGGCCTGGCCTGGGCGCTGGGGCCGCCGCGTGCGAATCTGGTGGCACCTTCGCGCCTG
TCTCGCTGCTTTCGATAAGTCTCTAGCCATTTAAAATTTTTGATGACCTGCTGCGACGCTTTTTTTCTGG
CAAGATAGTCTTGTAAATGCGGGCCAAGATCTGCACACTGGTATTTCGGTTTTTGGGGCCGCGGGCGGCG
ACGGGGCCCGTGCGTCCCAGCGCACATGTTCGGCGAGGCGGGGCCTGCGAGCGCGGCCACCGAGAATCGG
ACGGGGGTAGTCTCAAGCTGGCCGGCCTGCTCTGGTGCCTGGCCTCGCGCCGCCGTGTATCGCCCCGCCC
TGGGCGGCAAGGCTGGCCCGGTCGGCACCAGTTGCGTGAGCGGAAAGATGGCCGCTTCCCGGCCCTGCTG
CAGGGAGCTCAAAATGGAGGACGCGGCGCTCGGGAGAGCGGGCGGGTGAGTCACCCACACAAAGGAAAAG
GGCCTTTCCGTCCTCAGCCGTCGCTTCATGTGACTCCACGGAGTACCGGGCGCCGTCCAGGCACCTCGAT
TAGTTCTCGAGCTTTTGGAGTACGTCGTCTTTAGGTTGGGGGGAGGGGTTTTATGCGATGGAGTTTCCCC
ACACTGAGTGGGTGGAGACTGAAGTTAGGCCAGCTTGGCACTTGATGTAATTCTCCTTGGAATTTGCCCT
TTTTGAGTTTGGATCTTGGTTCATTCTCAAGCCTCAGACAGTGGTTCAAAGTTTTTTTCTTCCATTTCAG
GTGTCGTGAGGTACCGAAGTTCCTATTCTATCAGAAGTATAGGAACTTCGCAGAATGGTAGCTGGATTGT
AGCTGCTATTAGCAATATGAAACCTCTTAGAAGTTCCTATTCTCTAGAAAGTATAGGAACTTCGAATTCT
TACTTGTACAGCTCGTCCATGCCGTACAGGAACAGGTGGTGGCGGCCCTCGGAGCGCTCGTACTGTTCCA
CGATGGTGTAGTCCTCGTTGTGGGAGGTGATGTCCAGCTTGGTGTCCACGTAGTAGTAGCCGGGCAGTTG
CACGGGCTTCTTGGCCATGTAGATGGTCTTGAACTCCACCAGGTAGTGGCCGCCGTCCTTCAGCTTCAGG
GCCTGGTGGATCTCGCCCTTCAGCACGCCGTCGCGGGGGTACAGGCGCTCGGTGGAGGCCTCCCAGCCCA
TGGTCTTCTTCTGCATTACGGGGCCGTCGGGGGGGAAGTTGGTGCCGCGCATCTTCACCTTGTAGATCAG
CGTGCCGTCCTGCAGGGAGGAGTCCTGGGTCACGGTCACCAGACCGCCGTCCTCGAAGTTCATCACGCGC
TCCCACTTGAAGCCCTCGGGGAAGGACAGCTTCTTGTAATCGGGGATGTCGGCGGGGTGCTTCACGTACG
CCTTGGAGCCGTACATGAACTGGGGGGACAGGATGTCCCAGGCGAAGGGCAGGGGGCCGCCCTTGGTCAC
CTTCAGCTTGGCGGTCTGGGTGCCCTCGTAGGGGCGGCCCTCGCCCTCGCCCTCGATCTCGAACTCGTGG
CCGTTCATGGAGCCCTCCATGCGCACCTTGAAGCGCATGAACTCTTTGATGACGGCCATGTTGTTGTCCT
CGGAGGAGGCGGTGCCGGAGCTGCCGCTGCCGGTGCTGCCGGTGCCATGCCCCAGGAACAGGTGGTGGCG
GCCCTCGGAGCGCTCGTACTGTTCCACGATGGTGTAGTCCTCGTTGTGGGAGGTGATGTCCAGCTTGGTG
TCCACGTAGTAGTAGCCGGGCAGTTGCACGGGCTTCTTGGCCATGTAGATGGTCTTGAACTCCACCAGGT
AGTGGCCGCCGTCCTTCAGCTTCAGGGCCTGGTGGATCTCGCCCTTCAGCACGCCGTCGCGGGGGTACAG
GCGCTCGGTGGAGGCCTCCCAGCCCATGGTCTTCTTCTGCATTACGGGGCCGTCGGGGGGGAAGTTGGTG
CCGCGCATCTTCACCTTGTAGATCAGCGTGCCGTCCTGCAGGGAGGAGTCCTGGGTCACGGTCACCAGAC
CGCCGTCCTCGAAGTTCATCACGCGCTCCCACTTGAAGCCCTCGGGGAAGGACAGCTTCTTGTAATCGGG
GATGTCGGCGGGGTGCTTCACGTACGCCTTGGAGCCGTACATGAACTGGGGGGACAGGATGTCCCAGGCG
AAGGGCAGGGGGCCGCCCTTGGTCACCTTCAGCTTGGCGGTCTGGGTGCCCTCGTAGGGGCGGCCCTCGC
CCTCGCCCTCGATCTCGAACTCGTGGCCGTTCATGGAGCCCTCCATGCGCACCTTGAAGCGCATGAACTC
TTTGATGACCTCCTCGCCCTTGCTCACCATGGTGGCGGGATCCGCTGGGCCAGGATTCTCCTCGACGTCA
CCGCATGTTAGCAGACTTCCTCTGCCCTCTCCACTGCCGATATCCTTAAGTTGTTTGAGCAAGCTCTTCA
GTTCGGCTACATCCTTTCGCAATGCTGAAATCTCCTGTTTAAGTCCGTCGGCCTCCCCATCTTCCTCATT
GTCCGTAAGCTCCGCCTTTTCCACGTTGTTCACAATGACTCCGATGAAAAGATTGAAAATGATAAAAGTA
CCAATCAGGACAAACGAGACAAAGTAGAGCCATGACCAGGGCACCTCTGCAAAAATGGGCCGCATTACAC
CGCTGGCCCAGCTCTCCAAGGTCACCACTTGGAACAGCGTCAGCAACGAAAGCTGGAGGTTCCCAAAGTA
TTCAGGCGATACGTGCTGGAAGAGCATTGTCCCGATCACTGCAAAGATATAGAAGAAGATGGACATCAAG
ATCAAGATATTGCCCAACGCCGGAATCGTCATCACCAGCGCATCTACGAGTCTGCGCAGGGAGGGGACGA
CGGAGATCGCCCTGAGTACCCGCAGCACTCTAAGGATTCGCAATACTGTCACGAACTGGGCTCCCGCGAA
GATATGCCCAGCCGCGACAATCAGAAAATCAAACCAATTCCACGAGCTGCGGAAGAAGGCCGACTTTGGG
TTCGACGCCAAAAACCTCATCGCGATCTCGATGGTGAAGATCCAAAGCAGGACGAGGTCAATCCGATAAA
AGAGCCACTTGTGGTCCGCGTAGATCCTCGGATATGTTTCGATTCCCACGATCAGTGCATTAAAGAGGAT
CAGGGCAATGACGGTGAAAGTAAACGCTCTATGGTTGACAATTTTCTGCATCTTTGACGTGAATGAGTTC
TGTTTCTGGCGTGCTTCCATTTTCATGGTGGCGGCTAGCTACGTAGGCGCGCCTTAATTAAGAAGTTCCT
ATACTTCTGATAGAATAGGAACTTCTTGCCTTAACCCAGAAATTATCACTGTTATTCTTTAGAATGGTGC
AAAGAGAAGTTCCTATACTTTCTAGAGAATAGGAACTTCCAGAATTCGATATCAAGCTTATCGATAATCA
ACCTCTGGATTACAAAATTTGTGAAAGATTGACTGGTATTCTTAACTATGTTGCTCCTTTTACGCTATGT
GGATACGCTGCTTTAATGCCTTTGTATCATGCTATTGCTTCCCGTATGGCTTTCATTTTCTCCTCCTTGT
ATAAATCCTGGTTGCTGTCTCTTTATGAGGAGTTGTGGCCCGTTGTCAGGCAACGTGGCGTGGTGTGCAC
TGTGTTTGCTGACGCAACCCCCACTGGTTGGGGCATTGCCACCACCTGTCAGCTCCTTTCCGGGACTTTC
GCTTTCCCCCTCCCTATTGCCACGGCGGAACTCATCGCCGCCTGCCTTGCCCGCTGCTGGACAGGGGCTC
GGCTGTTGGGCACTGACAATTCCGTGGTGTTGTCGGGGAAATCATCGTCCTTTCCTTGGCTGCTCGCCTA
TGTTGCCACCTGGATTCTGCGCGGGACGTCCTTCTGCTACGTCCCTTCGGCCCTCAATCCAGCGGACCTT
CCTTCCCGCGGCCTGCTGCCGGCTCTGCGGCCTCTTCCGCGTCTTCGCCTTCGCCCTCAGACGAGTCGGA
TCTCCCTTTGGGCCGCCTCCCCGCATCGATACCGAGCGCTGCTCGAGAGATCTACGGGTGGCATCCCTGT
GACCCCTCCCCAGTGCCTCTCCTGGCCCTGGAAGTTGCCACTCCAGTGCCCACCAGCCTTGTCCTAATAA
AATTAAGTTGCATCATTTTGTCTGACTAGGTGTCCTTCTATAATATTATGGGGTGGAGGGGGGTGGTATG
GAGCAAGGGGCAAGTTGGGAAGACAACCTGTAGGGCCTGCGGGGTCTATTGGGAACCAAGCTGGAGTGCA
GTGGCACAATCTTGGCTCACTGCAATCTCCGCCTCCTGGGTTCAAGCGATTCTCCTGCCTCAGCCTCCCG
AGTTGTTGGGATTCCAGGCATGCATGACCAGGCTCAGCTAATTTTTGTTTTTTTGGTAGAGACGGGGTTT
CACCATATTGGCCAGGCTGGTCTCCAACTCCTAATCTCAGGTGATCTACCCACCTTGGCCTCCCAAATTG
CTGGGATTACAGGCGTGAACCACTGCTCCCTTCCCTGTCCTTCTGATTTTGTAGGTAACCACGTGCGGAC
CGAGCGGCCGCAGGAACCCCTAGTGATGGAGTTGGCCACTCCCTCTCTGCGCGCTCGCTCGCTCACTGAG
GCCGGGCGACCAAAGGTCGCCCGACGCCCGGGCTTTGCCCGGGCGGCCTCAGTGAGCGAGCGAGCGCGCA
GCTGCCTGCAGGGGCGCCTGATGCGGTATTTTCTCCTTACGCATCTGTGCGGTATTTCACACCGCATA
[95 nt withheld, positions 5389-5483]
T
[46 nt withheld, positions 5485-5530]
C
[141 nt withheld, positions 5532-5672]
CCTTTGACGTTGGAGTCCACGTTCTTTAATAGTGGACTCTTGTTCCAAACTGGAACAACACTCAACTCTA
TCTCGGGCTATTCTTTTGATTTATAAGGGATTTTGCCGATTTCGGTCTATTGGTTAAAAAATGAGCTGAT
TTAACAAAAATTTAACGCGAATTTTAACAAAATATTAACGTTTACAATTTTATGGTGCACTCTCAGTACA
ATCTGCTCTGATGCCGCATAGTTAAGCCAGCCCCGACACCCGCCAACACCCGCTGACGCGCCCTGACGGG
CTTGTCTGCTCCCGGCATCCGCTTACAGACAAGCTGTGACCGTCTCCGGGAGCTGCATGTGTCAGAGGTT
TTCACCGTCATCACCGAAACGCGCGAGACGAAAGGGCCTCGTGATACGCCTATTTTTATAGGTTAATGTC
ATGATAATAATGGTTTCTTAGACGTCAGGTGGCACTTTTCGGGGAAATGTGCGCGGAACCCCTATTTGTT
TATTTTTCTAAATACATTCAAATATGTATCCGCTCATGAGACAATAACCCTGATAAATGCTTCAATAATA
TTGAAAAAGGAAGAGTATGAGTATTCAACATTTCCGTGTCGCCCTTATTCCCTTTTTTGCGGCATTTTGC
CTTCCTGTTTTTGCTCACCCAGAAACGCTGGTGAAAGTAAAAGATGCTGAAGATCAGTTGGGTGCACGAG
TGGGTTACATCGAACTGGATCTCAACAGCGGTAAGATCCTTGAGAGTTTTCGCCCCGAAGAACGTTTTCC
AATGATGAGCACTTTTAAAGTTCTGCTATGTGGCGCGGTATTATCCCGTATTGACGCCGGGCAAGAGCAA
CTCGGTCGCCGCATACACTATTCTCAGAATGACTTGGTTGAGTACTCACCAGTCACAGAAAAGCATCTTA
CGGATGGCATGACAGTAAGAGAATTATGCAGTGCTGCCATAACCATGAGTGATAACACTGCGGCCAACTT
ACTTCTGACAACGATCGGAGGACCGAAGGAGCTAACCGCTTTTTTGCACAACATGGGGGATCATGTAACT
CGCCTTGATCGTTGGGAACCGGAGCTGAATGAAGCCATACCAAACGACGAGCGTGACACCACGATGCCTG
TAGCAATGGCAACAACGTTGCGCAAACTATTAACTGGCGAACTACTTACTCTAGCTTCCCGGCAACAATT
AATAGACTGGATGGAGGCGGATAAAGTTGCAGGACCACTTCTGCGCTCGGCCCTTCCGGCTGGCTGGTTT
ATTGCTGATAAATCTGGAGCCGGTGAGCGTGGGTCTCGCGGTATCATTGCAGCACTGGGGCCAGATGGTA
AGCCCTCCCGTATCGTAGTTATCTACACGACGGGGAGTCAGGCAACTATGGATGAACGAAATAGACAGAT
CGCTGAGATAGGTGCCTCACTGATTAAGCATTGGTAACTGTCAGACCAAGTTTACTCATATATACTTTAG
ATTGATTTAAAACTTCATTTTTAATTTAAAAGGATCTAGGTGAAGATCCTTTTTGATAATCTCATGACCA
AAATCCCTTAACGTGAGTTTTCGTTCCACTGAGCGTCAGACCCCGTAGAAAAGATCAAAGGATCTTCTTG
AGATCCTTTTTTTCTGCGCGTAATCTGCTGCTTGCAAACAAAAAAACCACCGCTACCAGCGGTGGTTTGT
TTGCCGGATCAAGAGCTACCAACTCTTTTTCCGAAGGTAACTGGCTTCAGCAGAGCGCAGATACCAAATA
CTGTTCTTCTAGTGTAGCCGTAGTTAGGCCACCACTTCAAGAACTCTGTAGCACCGCCTACATACCTCGC
TCTGCTAATCCTGTTACCAGTGGCTGCTGCCAGTGGCGATAAGTCGTGTCTTACCGGGTTGGACTCAAGA
CGATAGTTACCGGATAAGGCGCAGCGGTCGGGCTGAACGGGGGGTTCGTGCACACAGCCCAGCTTGGAGC
GAACGACCTACACCGAACTGAGATACCTACAGCGTGAGCTATGAGAAAGCGCCACGCTTCCCGAAGGGAG
AAAGGCGGACAGGTATCCGGTAAGCGGCAGGGTCGGAACAGGAGAGCGCACGAGGGAGCTTCCAGGGGGA
AACGCCTGGTATCTTTATAGTCCTGTCGGGTTTCGCCACCTCTGACTTGAGCGTCGATTTTTGTGATGCT
CGTCAGGGGGGCGGAGCCTATGGAAAAACGCCAGCAACGCGGCCTTTTTACGGTTCCTGGCCTTTTGCTG
GCCTTTTGCTCACATGT
Features (pLannotate 1.2.2; 20 found; start..end, strand, type, name):
     12..39      +  repeat_region  AAV2 ITR (fragment): inverted terminal repeat of adeno-associated virus serotype 2 inverted
     68..95      +  repeat_region  AAV2 ITR (fragment): inverted terminal repeat of adeno-associated virus serotype 2 inverted
    158..224     +  CDS            small t antigen (fragment): SV40 (simian virus 40) small t antigen
    231..1409    +  promoter       EF-1α promoter: strong constitutive promoter for human elongation factor EF-1α
   1450..1499    -  intron         β-globin intron (fragment): internally truncated intron from human β-globin
   1500..1533    +  protein_bind   FRT (minimal): supports FLP-mediated excision but not integration (Turan and Bode, 2011) FLP recombinase from the Saccharomyces cerevisiae 2μ plasmid
   1543..2970    -  CDS            tdTomato: tdTomato is a basic (constitutively fluorescent) orange fluorescent protein published in 2004, derived from Discosoma sp.. It is reported to be a somewhat slowly-maturing tandem dimer with low acid sensitivity.
   3946..3996    -  intron         β-globin intron (fragment): internally truncated intron from human β-globin
   3996..4029    -  protein_bind   FRT (minimal): supports FLP-mediated excision but not integration (Turan and Bode, 2011) FLP recombinase from the Saccharomyces cerevisiae 2μ plasmid
   4032..4056    +  misc_feature   MCS (fragment): pBluescript multiple cloning site
   4056..4644    +  misc_feature   WPRE: woodchuck hepatitis virus posttranscriptional regulatory element
   4676..5152    +  polyA_signal   hGH poly(A) signal: human growth hormone polyadenylation signal
   5192..5332    +  repeat_region  AAV2 ITR: inverted terminal repeat of adeno-associated virus serotype 2 inverted
   5337..5388    -  misc_feature   bom (fragment): basis of mobility region from pBR322
   5407..5862    +  rep_origin     f1 ori (sequence partly withheld): f1 bacteriophage origin of replication; arrow indicates direction of (+) strand synthesis
   5863..5912    -  misc_feature   bom (fragment): basis of mobility region from pBR322
   6014..6049    -  CDS            rop (fragment): Rop protein, which maintains plasmids at low copy number; rop
   6144..6248    +  promoter       AmpR promoter: bla
   6249..7109    +  CDS            AmpR: β-lactamase; bla; confers resistance to ampicillin, carbenicillin, and related antibiotics
   7280..7868    +  rep_origin     ori: high-copy-number ColE1/pMB1/pBR322/pUC origin of replication
