[The description below was written by a language model from this plasmid's Addgene catalogue record, the feature table of its GenBank file and pLannotate feature annotations shown in this document.]
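Description:
pAAV-EF1α-F-FLEX-mNaChBac-T2A-tdTomato is an adeno-associated virus transfer plasmid of about 7.9 kb designed for Flp recombinase-dependent expression of the sodium channel mNaChBac together with the red fluorescent protein tdTomato. The expression cassette sits between two AAV2 inverted terminal repeats, which allow it to be packaged into recombinant AAV particles. The bacterial backbone carries a high-copy ColE1/pUC-type origin, an f1 phage origin and a β-lactamase gene for ampicillin selection. A recombination-deficient E. coli strain is listed for propagation, as is usual for ITR-containing plasmids. In the sequencing-derived annotation, which is 10 nt shorter than the reference record, the left ITR is detected only as short fragments, whereas the right ITR is recognised in full.

The human EF-1α promoter, including its first intron, drives transcription. Downstream, the coding unit lies in the antisense orientation: tdTomato and the T2A peptide are annotated on the complementary strand, and the unannotated stretch of roughly 0.9 kb between T2A and the distal recombination site presumably holds the mNaChBac open reading frame, although neither feature table labels it. The cassette is bracketed by minimal FRT sites in opposing orientation. Only one such pair is annotated, and any variant FRT sites expected from a double-floxed "FLEX" design are not identified. Flp inverts the cassette into the sense orientation, after which a single transcript yields the channel and tdTomato as separate polypeptides through ribosomal skipping at T2A. A WPRE and the human growth hormone polyadenylation signal enhance and terminate expression. The catalogue lists the insert species as E. coli. The associated study concerns excitation–inhibition ratios in visual cortical neurons, consistent with manipulating and labelling Flp-defined neurons.
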