Addgene plasmid #60658: pAAV-EF1α-F-FLEX-mNaChBac-T2A-tdTomato
Purpose: Flp-dependent expression of mNaChBac-T2A-tdTomato
Depositing lab: Massimo Scanziani. Publication: Equalizing excitation-inhibition ratios across visual cortical neurons. Xue M, Atallah BV, Scanziani M. Nature. 2014 Jul 31;511(7511):596-600. doi: 10.1038/nature13321. Epub 2014 Jun 22. PubMed 25043046.
Backbone
  Vector backbone: pAAV
  Backbone size w/o insert (bp): 5639
  Total vector size (bp): 7939
  Vector type: AAV
Growth in bacteria
  Bacterial resistance: Ampicillin, 100 μg/mL
  Growth temperature: 37°C
  Growth strain: Stbl3
  Copy number: Unknown
Gene/Insert
  Gene/Insert name: FLEX-mNaChBac-T2A-tdTomato
  Species: e. coli
  Insert size (bp): 2300
  Promoter: EF1α
  Cloning method: Unknown
  Sequencing primers: 5′ EF1a-Fwd; 3′ WPRE-R
Terms and licenses: Academic/Nonprofit Terms; Industry Terms: Not Available to Industry
How to cite: pAAV-EF1α-F-FLEX-mNaChBac-T2A-tdTomato was a gift from Massimo Scanziani (Addgene plasmid # 60658 ; http://n2t.net/addgene:60658 ; RRID:Addgene_60658) For viral preps, please replace (Addgene plasmid # 60658) in the above sentence with: (Addgene viral prep # 60658-AAV8)
