>Addgene plasmid #60658 | pAAV-EF1α-F-FLEX-mNaChBac-T2A-tdTomato | addgene partial sequence | sequence record 98843 | tdTomato-Rev 5'-tctttgatgacggccatgt-3'
CCGGTGCTGCCGGTGCCATGCCCCAGGAACAGGTGGTGGCGGCCCTCGGAGCGCTCGTACTGTTCCACGA
TGGTGTAGTCCTCGTTGTGGGAGGTGATGTCCAGCTTGGTGTCCACGTAGTAGTAGCCGGGCAGTTGCAC
GGGCTTCTTGGCCATGTAGATGGTCTTGAACTCCACCAGGTAGTGGCCGCCGTCCTTCAGCTTCAGGGCC
TGGTGGATCTCGCCCTTCAGCACGCCGTCGCGGGGGTACAGGCGCTCGGTGGAGGCCTCCCAGCCCATGG
TCTTCTTCTGCATTACGGGGCCGTCGGGGGGGAAGTTGGTGCCGCGCATCTTCACCTTGTAGATCAGCGT
GCCGTCCTGCAGGGAGGAGTCCTGGGTCACGGTCACCAGACCGCCGTCCTCGAAGTTCATCACGCGCTCC
CACTTGAAGCCCTCGGGGAAGGACAGCTTCTTGTAATCGGGGATGTCGGCGGGGTGCTTCACGTACGCCT
TGGAGCCGTACATGAACTGGGGGGACAGGATGTCCCA
