>Addgene plasmid #60658 | pAAV-EF1α-F-FLEX-mNaChBac-T2A-tdTomato | addgene partial sequence | sequence record 99133 | EF1a-F 5'-TCAAGCCTCAGACAGTGGTTC-3'
TGAGGTACCGAAGTTCCTATTCTATCAGAAGTATAGGAACTTCGCAGAATGGTAGCTGGATTGTAGCTGC
TATTAGCAATATGAAACCTCTTAGAAGTTCCTATTCTCTAGAAAGTATAGGAACTTCGAATTCTTACTTG
TACAGCTCGTCCATGCCGTACAGGAACAGGTGGTGGCGGCCCTCGGAGCGCTCGTACTGTTCCACGATGG
TGTAGTCCTCGTTGTGGGAGGTGATGTCCAGCTTGGTGTCCACGTAGTAGTAGCCGGGCAGTTGCACGGG
CTTCTTGGCCATGTAGATGGTCTTGAACTCCACCAGGTAGTGGCCGCCGTCCTTCAGCTTCAGGGCCTGG
TGGATCTCGCCCTTCAGCACGCCGTCGCGGGGGTACAGGCGCTCGGTGGAGGCCTCCCAGCCCATGGTCT
TCTTCTGCATTACGGGGCCGTCGGGGGGGAAGTTGGTGCCGCGCATCTTCACCTTGTAGATCAGCGTGCC
GTCCTGCA
