>Addgene plasmid #60658 | pAAV-EF1α-F-FLEX-mNaChBac-T2A-tdTomato | addgene partial sequence | sequence record 99630 | WPRE-R 5'-CATAGCGTAAAAGGAGCAACA-3'
TTTTGTAATCCAGAGGTTGATTATCGATAAGCTTGATATCGAATTCTGGAAGTTCCTATTCTCTAGAAAG
TATAGGAACTTCTCTTTGCACCATTCTAAAGAATAACAGTGATAATTTCTGGGTTAAGGCAAGAAGTTCC
TATTCTATCAGAAGTATAGGAACTTCTTAATTAAGGCGCGCCTACGTAGCTAGCCGCCACCATGAAAATG
GAAGCACGCCAGAAACAGAACTCATTCACGTCAAAGATGCAGAAAATTGTCAACCATAGAGCGTTTACTT
TCACCGTCATTGCCCTGATCCTCTTTAATGCACTGATCGTGGGAATCGAAACATATCCGAGGATCTACGC
GGACCACAAGTGGCTCTTTTATCGGATTGACCTCGTCCTGCTTTGGATCTTCACCATCGAGATCGCGATG
AGGTTTTTGGCGTCGAACCCAAAGTCGGCCTTCTTCCGCAGCTCGTGGAATTGGTTTGATTTTCTGATTG
TCGCGGCTGGGCATATCTTCGCGGGAGCCCAGTTCGTGACAGTATTGCGAATCCTTAGAGTGCTGCGGGT
ACTCAGGGCGATCTCCGTCGTCCCCTCCCTGCGCAGACTCGTAGATGCGCTGGTGATGACGATTCCGGCG
TTGGGCAATATCTTGATCTTGATGTCCATCTTCTTCTATATCTTTGCAGTGATCGGGACAATGCTCTTCC
AGCACGTATCGCCTGAATACTTTGGGAACCTCCAGCTTTCGTTGCTGACGCTGTTCCAAGTGGTGACCTT
GGAGAGCTGGGCCAGCGG
